>Addgene plasmid #185100 | KBB467 | addgene full sequence | sequence record 368074 | Addgene NGS Result
ATGGAATAATTTGGGAATTTACTCTGTGTTTATTTATTTTTATGTTTTGTATTTGGATTTTAGAAAGTAA
ATAAAGAAGGTAGAAGAGTTACGGAATGAAGAAAAAAAAATAAACAAAGGTTTAAAAAATTTCAACAAAA
AGCGTACTTTACATATATATTTATTAGACAAGAAAAGCAGATTAAATAGATATACATTCGATTAACGATA
AGTAAAATGTAAAATCACAGGATTTTCGTGTGTGGTCTTCTACACAGACAAGATGAAACAATTCGGCATT
AATACCTGAGAGCAGGAAGAGCAAGATAAAAGGTAGTATTTGTTGGCGATCCCCCTAGAGTCTTTTACAT
CTTCGGAAAACAAAAACTATTTTTTCTTTAATTTCTTTTTTTACTTTCTATTTTTAATTTATATATTTAT
ATTAAAAAATTTAAATTATAATTATTTTTATAGCACGTGATGAAAAGGACCCAGGTGGCACTTTTCGGGG
AAATGTGCGCGGAACCCCTATTTGTTTATTTTTCTAAATACATTCAAATATGTATCCGCTCATGAGACAA
TAACCCTGATAAATGCTTCAATAATATTGAAAAAGGAAGAGTATGAGTATTCAACATTTCCGTGTCGCCC
TTATTCCCTTTTTTGCGGCATTTTGCCTTCCTGTTTTTGCTCACCCAGAAACGCTGGTGAAAGTAAAAGA
TGCTGAAGATCAGTTGGGTGCACGAGTGGGTTACATCGAACTGGATCTCAACAGCGGTAAGATCCTTGAG
AGTTTTCGCCCCGAAGAACGTTTTCCAATGATGAGCACTTTTAAAGTTCTGCTATGTGGCGCGGTATTAT
CCCGTATTGACGCCGGGCAAGAGCAACTCGGTCGCCGCATACACTATTCTCAGAATGACTTGGTTGAGTA
CTCACCAGTCACAGAAAAGCATCTTACGGATGGCATGACAGTAAGAGAATTATGCAGTGCTGCCATAACC
ATGAGTGATAACACTGCGGCCAACTTACTTCTGACAACGATCGGAGGACCGAAGGAGCTAACCGCTTTTT
TGCACAACATGGGGGATCATGTAACTCGCCTTGATCGTTGGGAACCGGAGCTGAATGAAGCCATACCAAA
CGACGAGCGTGACACCACGATGCCTGTAGCAATGGCAACAACGTTGCGCAAACTATTAACTGGCGAACTA
CTTACTCTAGCTTCCCGGCAACAATTAATAGACTGGATGGAGGCGGATAAAGTTGCAGGACCACTTCTGC
GCTCGGCCCTTCCGGCTGGCTGGTTTATTGCTGATAAATCTGGAGCCGGTGAGCGTGGGTCTCGCGGTAT
CATTGCAGCACTGGGGCCAGATGGTAAGCCCTCCCGTATCGTAGTTATCTACACGACGGGGAGTCAGGCA
ACTATGGATGAACGAAATAGACAGATCGCTGAGATAGGTGCCTCACTGATTAAGCATTGGTAACTGTCAG
ACCAAGTTTACTCATATATACTTTAGATTGATTTAAAACTTCATTTTTAATTTAAAAGGATCTAGGTGAA
GATCCTTTTTGATAATCTCATGACCAAAATCCCTTAACGTGAGTTTTCGTTCCACTGAGCGTCAGACCCC
GTAGAAAAGATCAAAGGATCTTCTTGAGATCCTTTTTTTCTGCGCGTAATCTGCTGCTTGCAAACAAAAA
AACCACCGCTACCAGCGGTGGTTTGTTTGCCGGATCAAGAGCTACCAACTCTTTTTCCGAAGGTAACTGG
CTTCAGCAGAGCGCAGATACCAAATACTGTTCTTCTAGTGTAGCCGTAGTTAGGCCACCACTTCAAGAAC
TCTGTAGCACCGCCTACATACCTCGCTCTGCTAATCCTGTTACCAGTGGCTGCTGCCAGTGGCGATAAGT
CGTGTCTTACCGGGTTGGACTCAAGACGATAGTTACCGGATAAGGCGCAGCGGTCGGGCTGAACGGGGGG
TTCGTGCACACAGCCCAGCTTGGAGCGAACGACCTACACCGAACTGAGATACCTACAGCGTGAGCTATGA
GAAAGCGCCACGCTTCCCGAAGGGAGAAAGGCGGACAGGTATCCGGTAAGCGGCAGGGTCGGAACAGGAG
AGCGCACGAGGGAGCTTCCAGGGGGAAACGCCTGGTATCTTTATAGTCCTGTCGGGTTTCGCCACCTCTG
ACTTGAGCGTCGATTTTTGTGATGCTCGTCAGGGGGGCGGAGCCTATGGAAAAACGCCAGCAACGCGGCC
TTTTTACGGTTCCTGGCCTTTTGCTGGCCTTTTGCTCACATGTTCTTTCCTGCGTTATCCCCTGATTCTG
TGGATAACCGTATTACCGCCTTTGAGTGAGCTGATACCGCTCGCCGCAGCCGAACGACCGAGCGCAGCGA
GTCAGTGAGCGAGGAAGCGGAAGAGCGCCCAATACGCAAACCGCCTCTCCCCGCGCGTTGGCCGATTCAT
TAATGCAGCTGGCACGACAGGTTTCCCGACTGGAAAGCGGGCAGTGAGCGCAACGCAATTAATGTGAGTT
AGCTCACTCATTAGGCACCCCAGGCTTTACACTTTATGCTTCCGGCTCGTATGTTGTGTGGAATTGTGAG
CGGATAACAATTTCACACAGGAAACAGCTATGACCATGATTACGCCAAGCTCGAAATTAACCCTCACTAA
AGGGAACAAAAGCTGGTACCGGGCCCCCCCTCGAGGTCGACGGTATCGATAAGCTTGATATCGAATTCCT
GCAGGCATCAGCATCAGCAAGATCCAAGAACCTAGAGTCACGATTGAAATATTTAATAATAAATGCTATG
TATCATAGATAAACTAGAAAGAGGCAAGAAAAATTTAACAAGTTTCTTAATTGAATATTATTTTACTGTC
ACTACCATTATTAGACGCCATCTCAGCGTGTGACATGATAATTTTTCTTTTTTTCTTTTTTTTTCCTCAA
GGCGATGATATGAAACTTTCAAAAAATTTATATGTAAATAAAAAAGTTCTACGAGGGTTTAAATACGGAA
GTTTATTTAGAAGATATTTATACTCTGAATACACACGTAGAGTACAGTAAAGGTTTTTTAGATCTACTAA
TGACCATATCGTTGAGCAATATAAAGAAAAGAGACCATTCTAAAATTTCCGATGGAACTTCTGGTGAATC
ATCGCTTGTAGCAGCGGCACAGTTGGAAAGCGCCACCGGAGATCAAGAGGAAGAATATACAGACCATGAA
ATCATTATAGAGCCGTTGCACTTTGCTAATAATAATAACACTGTACTCACAGATTCAGAAAATTATCTAA
GATGGCAAAATACCATCTCCAACGTTGTTAAATCAGTGGTTTCCATTCATTTTTCACAAGTTGCGCCATT
CGATTGCGATTCTGCTTTGGTATCTGAAGCTACCGGATTTGTCGTGGATGCTAAATTAGGTATAATTCTG
ACCAATAGGCACGTCGTTGGTCCTGGTCCGTTCGTAGGCTACGTAGTTTTCGATAATCATGAAGAATGCG
ATGTTATACCAATTTACAGAGATCCTGTTCATGATTTTGGGTTCCTCAAATTCGATCCGAAAAACATAAA
ATATTCTAAGATCAAAGCGTTAACGCTAAAACCAAGTTTGGCTAAGGTCGGCTCAGAAATTAGAGTTGTC
GGTAATGATGCCGGTGAGAAATTAAGTATCCTAGCAGGTTTTATTAGTAGAATTGACAGGAACGCTCCAG
AATATGGTGAGCTGACATACAATGACTTCAATACAGAATATATTCAAGCTGCTGCATCTGCTTCTGGCGG
TTCAAGTGGTTCTCCAGTCGTAAATATAGATGGGTATGCTGTGGCTTTACAGGCAGGTGGCTCTACAGAG
GCATCTACTGATTTTTTTTTACCGTTAGATAGAATTCTTAGAGCGTTAATTTGCATCCAAACCAACAAAC
CTATCACACGTGGTACGATTCAAGTTCAATGGCTGCTGAAGCCTTATGACGAGTGTAGAAGATTAGGTTT
AACTTCAGAGAGAGAAAGTGAGGCTCGTGCTAAATTTCCCGAAAATATCGGACTGTTGGTAGCAGAAACC
GTTTTAAGAGAAGGCCCAGGCTATGATAAAATTAAAGAAGGTGATACTCTAATTTCAATAAACGGTGAAA
CCATATCTTCTTTCATGCAAGTGGATAAAATTCAAGATGAAAATGTTGGGAAGGAAATCCAATTGGTTAT
TCAAAGGGGCGGTGTCGAATGTACTGTCACCTGCACTGTTGGTGATTTACATGCTATCACCCCTCATCGT
TATGTAGAGGTTTGTGGTGCGACTTTTCATGAATTATCATATCAAATGGCAAGGTTTTATGCGCTACCTG
TCAGGGGTGTATTTTTAAGTAGTGCATCAGGGTCTTTCAACTTTGATTCAAAAGAAAGAGTGGGTTGGAT
TGTGGATTCTATAGACAATAAGGAAACCCCCGACTTAGATACATTTATTGAAATTATGAAAACTATTCCA
GATCGTAAGCGCGTTACTGTACGATACCACCATCTAACAGATCAGCATTCTCCACTTGTTACTTCTATTT
ACATTGACCGTCATTGGTGCAATGAATTCAGAGTTTACACAAGGAACGATACAACTGGTATTTGGGATTA
CAAAAATGTTGCTGATCCACTTCCAGCCGATGCGTTGAAACCTCGTTCGGCCAAAATTATTCCTATTCCT
GTTAATAATGAAAAAGTTGCAAAATTGTCATCATCGTTATGTACAGTGGCTACAATGGCAGCAGTTCCAT
TGGATTCACTTTCTGCTGATATTTTAAAAACATCAGGCTTAATCATTGATGCTGAAAAAGGTTATGTCCT
AGTGTCCAGAAGGGTAGTTCCACATGATTGTCTTGATACTTTTGTCACCATTGCAGATTCCCTTGTAGTT
CCAGCCACAGTAGAATTTCTCCATCCAACTCACAACTTCGCTATTGTTAAATATGATCCAGAGTTAGTAA
AGGCTCCACTAATCACTCCCAAGCTATCTACCACCAGAATGAAACGTGGTGATAAGCTTCAGTTTATAGG
TTTTACCCAGAATGATAGAATTGTTACTTCAGAGACCACTGTCACCGATATTTCCTCTGTAAGTATTCCA
AGTAATTTAATTCCGAGGTACCGTGCCACTAATTTAGAAGCTATATCTATCGACTGCAACGTTAGCACCA
GATGTAATTCCGGTATTTTGACAGATAATGATGGTACAGTAAGAGGTTTATGGCTTCCATTTTTAGGCGA
AAGATTAGAAAATAAAGAAAAGGTTTATTTGATGGGATTAGATATAATGGACTGTAGGGAAGTTATAGAT
ATCTTAAAAAATGGCGGTAAACCAAGAGTAAGTATAGTTGATGCTGGGTTCGGTTCAATTTCCGTTCTGC
AAGCCAGAATTAGAGGTGTGCCCGAAGAATGGATCATGCGTATGGAACATGAATCAAATAACAGGCTACA
GTTTATCACTGTTTCTAGAGTTTCTTATACAGAAGACAAGATTCATTTAGAGACCGGTGACGTCATTTTA
TCTGTGAACGGAAAATTAGTCACTGAAATGAATGATTTGAATGGAGTTGTAAGCTCAGCTGATGGTATTT
TGCCATCAGCCATGTTAGATTTTAAAGTTGTTCGTGATGGTAATATTGTTGATTTGAAAATTAAAACCGT
GGAAGTTCAGGAAACCGACCGTTTTGTAATATTTGCAGGTAGTATCTTACAAAAGCCGCATCATGCTGTT
TTGCAAGCTATGGTTGATGTTCCAAAGGGTGTCTACTGTACATTCAGGGGAGAATCGTCACCGGCGCTCC
AGTACGGTATATCTGCCACAAACTTCATAACTCATGTCAATGAAATTGAAACACCTGATCTAGATACATT
TTTGAAAGTTGTCAAAACAATCCCTGATAATAGTTATTGTAAAATGAGGTTAATGACTTTCGACAATGTG
CCCTTCGCTATTTCACTGAAAACGAATTATCATTACTTCCCTACTGCAGAATTGAAGAGGGACAACATCA
CGCACAAATGGATTGAAAAGGAATTTACCGGCAACAGCCAAAGTGAAAAAGCTAGCAAAGGAGAAGAACT
CTTCACTGGAGTTGTCCCAATTCTTGTTGAATTAGATGGTGATGTTAATGGGCACAAATTTTCTGTCAGT
GGAGAGGGTGAAGGTGATGCAACATACGGAAAACTTACCCTTAAATTTATTTGCACTACTGGAAAACTAC
CTGTTCCATGGCCAACACTTGTCACTACTTTCACTTATGGTGTTCAGTGCTTTTCAAGATACCCGGATCA
TATGAAACGGCATGACTTTTTCAAGAGTGCCATGCCCGAAGGTTATGTACAGGAAAGAACTATATTTTTC
AAAGATGACGGGAACTACAAGACACGTGCTGAAGTCAAGTTTGAAGGTGATACCCTTGTTAATAGAATCG
AGTTAAAAGGTATTGATTTTAAAGAAGATGGAAACATTCTTGGGCACAAATTGGAATACAACTATAACTC
ACACAATGTATACATCATGGCAGACAAACAAAAGAATGGAATCAAAGCTAACTTCAAAATTAGACACAAC
ATTGAAGATGGAAGCGTTCAACTAGCAGACCATTATCAACAAAATACTCCAATTGGCGATGGCCCTGTCC
TTTTACCAGACAACCATTACCTGTCCACACAATCTGCCCTTTCGAAAGATCCCAACGAAAAGAGAGACCA
CATGGTCCTTCTTGAGTTTGTAACAGCTGCTGGGATTACACATGGCATGGATGAACTATACAAAGGATCC
GGCTGCTAACAAAGCCCGAAAGGAAGCTGAGTTGGCTGCTGCCACCGCTGAGCAATAACTAGCATAACCC
CTTGGGGCCTCTAAACGGGTCTTGAGGGGTTTTTTGCTGAAAGGAGGAACTATATCCGGATATCCACAGG
ACGGGTGTGGTCGCCATGATCGCGTAGTCGATAGTGGCTCCAAGTAGCGAAGCGAGCAGGACTGGGCGGC
GGCCAAAGCGGTCGGACAGTGCTCCGAGAACGGGTGCGCATAGAAATTGCATCAACGCATATAGCGCTAG
AGCGGCCGCCACCGCGGTGGAGCTCCAATTCGCCCTATAGTGAGTCGTATTACAATTCACTGGCCGTCGT
TTTACAACGTCGTGACTGGGAAAACCCTGGCGTTACCCAACTTAATCGCCTTGCAGCACATCCCCCTTTC
GCCAGCTGGCGTAATAGCGAAGAGGCCCGCACCGATCGCCCTTCCCAACAGTTGCGCAGCCTGAATGGCG
AATGG
[124 nt withheld, positions 7286-7409]
C
[91 nt withheld, positions 7411-7501]
A
[49 nt withheld, positions 7503-7551]
CCTTTGACGTTGGAGTCCACGTTCTTT
[37 nt withheld, positions 7579-7615]
ACCCTATCTCGGTCTATTCTTTTGATTTATAAGGGATTTTGCCGATTTCGGCCTATTGGTTAAAAAATGA
GCTGATTTAACAAAAATTTAACGCGAATTTTAACAAAATATTAACGCTTACAATTTCCTGATGCGGTATT
TTCTCCTTACGCATCTGTGCGGTATTTCACACCGCATAGGGTAATAACTGATATAATTAAATTGAAGCTC
TAATTTGTGAGTTTAGTATACATGCATTTACTTATAATACAGTTTTTTAGTTTTGCTGGCCGCATCTTCT
CAAATATGCTTCCCAGCCTGCTTTTCTGTAACGTTCACCCTCTACCTTAGCATCCCTTCCCTTTGCAAAT
AGTCCTCTTCCAACAATAATAATGTCAGATCCTGTAGAGACCACATCATCCACGGTTCTATACTGTTGAC
CCAATGCGTCTCCCTTGTCATCTAAACCCACACCGGGTGTCATAATCAACCAATCGTAACCTTCATCTCT
TCCACCCATGTCTCTTTGAGCAATAAAGCCGATAACAAAATCTTTGTCGCTCTTCGCAATGTCAACAGTA
CCCTTAGTATATTCTCCAGTAGATAGGGAGCCCTTGCATGACAATTCTGCTAACATCAAAAGGCCTCTAG
GTTCCTTTGTTACTTCTTCTGCCGCCTGCTTCAAACCGCTAACAATACCTGGGCCCACCACACCGTGTGC
ATTCGTAATGTCTGCCCATTCTGCTATTCTGTATACACCCGCAGAGTACTGCAATTTGACTGTATTACCA
ATGTCAGCAAATTTTCTGTCTTCGAAGAGTAAAAAATTGTACTTGGCGGATAATGCCTTTAGCGGCTTAA
CTGTGCCCTCCATGGAAAAATCAGTCAAGATATCCACATGTGTTTTTAGTAAACAAATTTTGGGACCTAA
TGCTTCAACTAACTCCAGTAATTCCTTGGTGGTACGAACATCCAATGAAGCACACAAGTTTGTTTGCTTT
TCGTGCATGATATTAAATAGCTTGGCAGCAACAGGACTAGGATGAGTAGCAGCACGTTCCTTATATGTAG
CTTTCGACATGATTTATCTTCGTTTCCTGCAGGTTTTTGTTCTGTGCAGTTGGGTTAAGAATACTGGGCA
ATTTCATGTTTCTTCAACACTACATATGCGTATATATACCAATCTAAGTCTGTGCTCCTTCCTTCGTTCT
TCCTTCTGTTCGGAGATTACCGAATCAAAAAAATTTCAAGGAAACCGAAATCAAAAAAAAGAATAAAAAA
AAAATGATGAATTGAAAAGGTGGTATGGTGCACTCTCAGTACAATCTGCTCTGATGCCGCATAGTTAAGC
CAGCCCCGACACCCGCCAACACCCGCTGACGCGCCCTGACGGGCTTGTCTGCTCCCGGCATCCGCTTACA
GACAAGCTGTGACCGTCTCCGGGAGCTGCATGTGTCAGAGGTTTTCACCGTCATCACCGAAACGCGCGAG
ACGAAAGGGCCTCGTGATACGCCTATTTTTATAGGTTAATGTCATGATAATAATGGTTTCTTAGACGGAT
CGCTTGCCTGTAACTTACACGCGCCTCGTATCTTTTAATG
Features (pLannotate 1.2.2; 24 found; start..end, strand, type, name):
    498..602     +  promoter       AmpR promoter: bla
    603..1463    +  CDS            AmpR: β-lactamase; bla; confers resistance to ampicillin, carbenicillin, and related antibiotics
   1634..2222    +  rep_origin     ori: high-copy-number ColE1/pMB1/pBR322/pUC origin of replication
   2405..2497    +  CDS            lacI (fragment): lac repressor; lacI; The lac repressor binds to the lac operator to inhibit transcription in E. coli. This inhibition can be relieved by adding lactose or isopropyl-β-D-thiogalactopyranoside (IPTG).
   2510..2531    +  protein_bind   CAP binding site: CAP binding activates transcription in the presence of cAMP. E. coli catabolite activator protein
   2546..2576    +  promoter       lac promoter: promoter for the E. coli lac operon
   2584..2600    +  protein_bind   lac operator: The lac repressor binds to the lac operator to inhibit transcription in E. coli. This inhibition can be relieved by adding lactose or isopropyl-β-D-thiogalactopyranoside (IPTG). lac repressor encoded by lacI
   2645..2663    +  promoter       T3 promoter: promoter for bacteriophage T3 RNA polymerase
   2675..2734    -  misc_feature   MCS (fragment): pBluescript multiple cloning site
   3080..6070    +  CDS            NMA111: NM111_YEAST - Also known as YNM3. Experimental evidence at protein level: Swiss-Prot protein existence level 1. Nuclear serine protease which mediates apoptosis through proteolysis of the apoptotic inhibitor BIR1. From Saccharomyces cerevisiae (strain ATCC 204508 / S288c) (Baker's yeast).
   6074..6784    +  CDS            GFP (S65T): GFP (S65T) is a basic (constitutively fluorescent) green fluorescent protein published in 1995, derived from Aequorea victoria.
   6792..6841    +  CDS            SET1 (fragment): solubility-enhancement tag derived from T7 phage gene 10B
   6849..6896    +  terminator     T7 terminator: transcription terminator for bacteriophage T7 RNA polymerase
   6922..7070    -  CDS            TcR (fragment): tetracycline efflux protein; tet; confers resistance to tetracycline
   7067..7095    -  misc_feature   MCS (fragment): pBluescript multiple cloning site
   7104..7122    -  promoter       T7 promoter: promoter for bacteriophage T7 RNA polymerase
   7125..7282    +  CDS            lacZα (fragment): LacZα fragment of β-galactosidase; lacZ fragment
   7286..7714    +  rep_origin     f1 ori (sequence partly withheld): f1 bacteriophage origin of replication; arrow indicates direction of (+) strand synthesis
   7742..7793    -  misc_feature   bom (fragment): basis of mobility region from pBR322
   7872..8675    -  CDS            URA3: orotidine-5'-phosphate decarboxylase, required for uracil biosynthesis; S. cerevisiae URA3; yeast auxotrophic marker, counterselectable with 5-fluoroorotic acid (5-FOA)
   8676..8891    -  promoter       URA3 promoter: S. cerevisiae URA3
   8899..8948    -  misc_feature   bom (fragment): basis of mobility region from pBR322
   9050..9085    -  CDS            rop (fragment): Rop protein, which maintains plasmids at low copy number; rop
   9153..461     -  misc_feature   CEN/ARS (across the origin): S. cerevisiae CEN6 centromere fused to an autonomously replicating sequence
