[The description below was written by a language model from this plasmid's Addgene catalogue record and pLannotate feature annotations shown in this document.]
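Description:
KBB467 is a yeast expression plasmid built on pRS316, a centromeric E. coli–S. cerevisiae shuttle vector. In bacteria it replicates from a high-copy ColE1/pUC-type origin and is selected through the β-lactamase (ampicillin resistance) gene. An f1 origin is also present, a backbone feature that permits single-stranded DNA production. In yeast the CEN6/ARS element provides replication and mitotic segregation at low copy number, and the URA3 gene with its own promoter complements uracil auxotrophy and can be counterselected with 5-fluoroorotic acid. Backbone remnants of the pBluescript-type polylinker region (lac promoter/operator, lacZα fragment, flanking T3 and T7 promoters) surround the insert. Short fragments annotated as lacI, rop, bom and TcR appear to be vector or cloning carry-over rather than functional elements.

The payload is the S. cerevisiae NMA111 open reading frame, which encodes an HtrA-like nuclear serine protease that promotes apoptosis through cleavage of the inhibitor Bir1. It is fused at its C terminus to GFP (S65T). According to the catalogue entry this allele lacks the second nuclear localisation signal (NLS2) and is driven by the endogenous NMA111 promoter. The promoter is not annotated separately, but roughly 350 nt of unannotated sequence lies between the polylinker fragment and the start of the coding region, where it would be expected. The exact extent of the NLS2 deletion is not given in the record. A short T7 gene 10-derived fragment and a T7 terminator follow GFP, probably inherited from the source of the GFP cassette. No yeast terminator is annotated. The construct is suited to live-cell imaging of how loss of NLS2 affects Nma111p nuclear import, and to testing how localisation relates to its proapoptotic function at near-native expression levels.
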