Addgene plasmid #185100: KBB467
Purpose: NMA111-GFP with NLS2 deleted under endogenous promoter
Depositing lab: Ken Belanger. Depositing organization: Colgate University. Publication: Nuclear localisation is crucial for the proapoptotic activity of the HtrA-like serine protease Nma111p. Belanger KD, Walter D, Henderson TA, Yelton AL, O'Brien TG, Belanger KG, Geier SJ, Fahrenkrog B. J Cell Sci. 2009 Nov 1;122(Pt 21):3931-41. doi: 10.1242/jcs.056887. Epub 2009 Oct 6. PubMed 19808885.
Backbone
  Vector backbone: pRS316
  Vector type: Yeast Expression
  Selectable markers: URA3
Growth in bacteria
  Bacterial resistance: Ampicillin, 100 μg/mL
  Growth temperature: 37°C
  Growth strain: DH5alpha
  Copy number: High Copy
Gene/Insert
  Gene/Insert name: NMA111
  Species: S. cerevisiae (budding yeast)
  Mutation: NMA111DNLS2-GFP
  Tag / fusion protein: GFP (C terminal on insert)
  Cloning method: Restriction Enzyme; 5′ cloning site unknown (unknown if destroyed)
Terms and licenses: Academic/Nonprofit Terms; Industry Terms: Not Available to Industry
How to cite: KBB467 was a gift from Ken Belanger (Addgene plasmid # 185100 ; http://n2t.net/addgene:185100 ; RRID:Addgene_185100)
